Addgene plasmid #82904: pDONR223_ARAF_p.S214C_p.D429A
Purpose: Gateway Donor vector containing ARAF, part of the Target Accelerator Plasmid Collection.
Depositing lab: Jesse Boehm & Matthew Meyerson & David Root. Depositing organization: Broad Institute. Publication: High-throughput Phenotyping of Lung Cancer Somatic Mutations. Berger AH, Brooks AN, Wu X, Shrestha Y, Chouinard C, Piccioni F, Bagul M, Kamburov A, Imielinski M, Hogstrom L, Zhu C, Yang X, Pantel S, Sakai R, Watson J, Kaplan N, Campbell JD, Singh S, Root DE, Narayan R, Natoli T, Lahr DL, Tirosh I, Tamayo P, Getz G, Wong B, Doench J, Subramanian A, Golub TR, Meyerson M, Boehm JS. Cancer Cell. 2016 Aug 8;30(2):214-28. doi: 10.1016/j.ccell.2016.06.022. Epub 2016 Jul 28. PubMed 27478040.
Backbone
  Vector backbone: pDONR223
  Backbone manufacturer: Invitrogen
  Vector type: Gateway Entry vector
Growth in bacteria
  Bacterial resistance: Spectinomycin, 50 μg/mL
  Growth temperature: 37°C
  Growth strain: DH5alpha
  Copy number: High Copy
Gene/Insert
  Gene/Insert name: ARAF
  Species: H. sapiens (human)
  Mutation: S214C, D429A
  GenBank ID: NM_001654
  Entrez Gene: ARAF (a.k.a. A-RAF, ARAF1, PKS2, RAFA1)
  Promoter: None
  Cloning method: Gateway Cloning
  Sequencing primers: 5′ M13pUC-fwd; 3′ M13-Rev
Terms and licenses: Academic/Nonprofit Terms; Industry Terms: Not Available to Industry
Depositor comments: CLOSED (stop codon immediately follows insert)
How to cite: pDONR223_ARAF_p.S214C_p.D429A was a gift from Jesse Boehm & Matthew Meyerson & David Root (Addgene plasmid # 82904 ; http://n2t.net/addgene:82904 ; RRID:Addgene_82904)
