[The description below was written by a language model from this plasmid's Addgene catalogue record and pLannotate feature annotations shown in this document.]
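Description:
pDONR223_ARAF_p.S214C_p.D429A is a Gateway entry clone built on the Invitrogen pDONR223 backbone and carrying the human ARAF open reading frame, which encodes the A-RAF serine/threonine kinase. It belongs to the Target Accelerator Plasmid Collection, a set of wild-type and mutant alleles assembled for high-throughput phenotyping of somatic mutations found in lung cancer. The insert carries two amino-acid substitutions, S214C and D429A. The record does not state the functional rationale for pairing them.

The sequenced plasmid is about 4.6 kb. The ARAF coding sequence is flanked by two attL recombination sites, one annotated by the automated tool as an attL3-type variant and the other as attL2. These sites allow the ORF to be moved by an LR Clonase reaction into any compatible destination vector. No promoter drives the insert in this plasmid, so it serves as a shuttle and storage clone rather than an expression construct; expression depends on the destination vector chosen. A T7 promoter lies just outside the attL2 site, pointing back toward the insert. The clone is "closed", meaning a stop codon immediately follows the ORF, so it yields native or N-terminally tagged protein but cannot be fused to C-terminal tags.

Propagation in E. coli relies on a high-copy ColE1/pUC-type origin, with selection by the aadA (SmR) gene, which confers spectinomycin and streptomycin resistance. rrnB T1 and T2 terminators help insulate the cloning region from read-through transcription. The short lacZα, lacI, GmR and integron Pc promoter fragments are backbone remnants without evident function here.
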