Features (pLannotate 1.2.2; 12 found; start..end, strand, type, name):
     38..74      -  CDS            lacZα (fragment): LacZα fragment of β-galactosidase; lacZ fragment
     91..186     +  protein_bind   attL3: mutant version of attL; recombination site for the Gateway® LR reaction LR Clonase™
    189..2006    +  CDS            ARAF: ARAF_HUMAN - Also known as ARAF1, PKS, PKS2. Experimental evidence at protein level: Swiss-Prot protein existence level 1. [Isoform 2]: Serves as a positive regulator of myogenic differentiation by inducing cell cycle arrest, the expression of myogenin and other muscle-specific proteins, and myotube formation. From Homo sapiens (Human).
   2010..2108    -  protein_bind   attL2: mutant version of attL; recombination site for the Gateway® LR reaction LR Clonase™
   2126..2144    -  promoter       T7 promoter: promoter for bacteriophage T7 RNA polymerase
   2334..2357    +  promoter       Pc promoter (fragment): intI1 (promoter lies within the coding sequence); class 1 integron promoter
   2533..2589    +  CDS            GmR (fragment): gentamycin acetyltransferase; aacC1; confers resistance to gentamycin
   2596..3387    +  CDS            SmR: aminoglycoside adenylyltransferase (Murphy, 1985); aadA; confers resistance to spectinomycin and streptomycin
   3480..4068    +  rep_origin     ori: high-copy-number ColE1/pMB1/pBR322/pUC origin of replication
   4251..4343    +  CDS            lacI (fragment): lac repressor; lacI; The lac repressor binds to the lac operator to inhibit transcription in E. coli. This inhibition can be relieved by adding lactose or isopropyl-β-D-thiogalactopyranoside (IPTG).
   4398..4425    -  terminator     rrnB T2 terminator: transcription terminator T2 from the E. coli rrnB gene
   4557..4600    +  terminator     rrnB T1 terminator: Escherichia coli rrnB; transcription terminator T1 from the E. coli rrnB gene
>Addgene plasmid #82904 | pDONR223_ARAF_p.S214C_p.D429A | addgene full sequence | sequence record 161689 | Addgene NGS Result
GGCAGTTCCCTACTCTCGCGTTAACGCTAGCATGGATGTTTTCCCAGTCACGACGTTGTAAAACGACGGC
CAGTCTTAAGCTCGGGCCCCAAATAATGATTTTATTTTGACTGATAGTGACCTGTTCGTTGCAACAAATT
GATGAGCAATGCTTTTTTATAATGCCAACTTTGTACAAAAAAGTTGGCATGGAGCCACCACGGGGCCCCC
CTGCCAATGGGGCCGAGCCATCCCGGGCAGTGGGCACCGTCAAAGTATACCTGCCCAACAAGCAACGCAC
GGTGGTGACTGTCCGGGATGGCATGAGTGTCTACGACTCTCTAGACAAGGCCCTGAAGGTGCGGGGTCTA
AATCAGGACTGCTGTGTGGTCTACCGACTCATCAAGGGACGAAAGACGGTCACTGCCTGGGACACAGCCA
TTGCTCCCCTGGATGGCGAGGAGCTCATTGTCGAGGTCCTTGAAGATGTCCCGCTGACCATGCACAATTT
TGTACGGAAGACCTTCTTCAGCCTGGCGTTCTGTGACTTCTGCCTTAAGTTTCTGTTCCATGGCTTCCGT
TGCCAAACCTGTGGCTACAAGTTCCACCAGCATTGTTCCTCCAAGGTCCCCACAGTCTGTGTTGACATGA
GTACCAACCGCCAACAGTTCTACCACAGTGTCCAGGATTTGTCCGGAGGCTCCAGACAGCATGAGGCTCC
CTCGAACCGCCCCCTGAATGAGTTGCTAACCCCCCAGGGTCCCAGCCCCCGCACCCAGCACTGTGACCCG
GAGCACTTCCCCTTCCCTGCCCCAGCCAATGCCCCCCTACAGCGCATCCGCTCCACGTGCACTCCCAACG
TCCATATGGTCAGCACCACGGCCCCCATGGACTCCAACCTCATCCAGCTCACTGGCCAGAGTTTCAGCAC
TGATGCTGCCGGTAGTAGAGGAGGTAGTGATGGAACCCCCCGGGGGAGCCCCAGCCCAGCCAGCGTGTCC
TCGGGGAGGAAGTCCCCACATTCCAAGTCACCAGCAGAGCAGCGCGAGCGGAAGTCCTTGGCCGATGACA
AGAAGAAAGTGAAGAACCTGGGGTACCGGGACTCAGGCTATTACTGGGAGGTACCACCCAGTGAGGTGCA
GCTGCTGAAGAGGATCGGGACGGGCTCGTTTGGCACCGTGTTTCGAGGGCGGTGGCATGGCGATGTGGCC
GTGAAGGTGCTCAAGGTGTCCCAGCCCACAGCTGAGCAGGCCCAGGCTTTCAAGAATGAGATGCAGGTGC
TCAGGAAGACGCGACATGTCAACATCTTGCTGTTTATGGGCTTCATGACCCGGCCGGGATTTGCCATCAT
CACACAGTGGTGTGAGGGCTCCAGCCTCTACCATCACCTGCATGTGGCCGACACACGCTTCGACATGGTC
CAGCTCATCGACGTGGCCCGGCAGACTGCCCAGGGCATGGACTACCTCCATGCCAAGAACATCATCCACC
GAGCTCTCAAGTCTAACAACATCTTCCTACATGAGGGGCTCACGGTGAAGATCGGTGACTTTGGCTTGGC
CACAGTGAAGACTCGATGGAGCGGGGCCCAGCCCTTGGAGCAGCCCTCAGGATCTGTGCTGTGGATGGCA
GCTGAGGTGATCCGTATGCAGGACCCGAACCCCTACAGCTTCCAGTCAGACGTCTATGCCTACGGGGTTG
TGCTCTACGAGCTTATGACTGGCTCACTGCCTTACAGCCACATTGGCTGCCGTGACCAGATTATCTTTAT
GGTGGGCCGTGGCTATCTGTCCCCGGACCTCAGCAAAATCTCCAGCAACTGCCCCAAGGCCATGCGGCGC
CTGCTGTCTGACTGCCTCAAGTTCCAGCGGGAGGAGCGGCCCCTCTTCCCCCAGATCCTGGCCACAATTG
AGCTGCTGCAACGGTCACTCCCCAAGATTGAGCGGAGTGCCTCGGAACCCTCCTTGCACCGCACCCAGGC
CGATGAGTTGCCTGCCTGCCTACTCAGCGCAGCCCGCCTTGTGCCTTAGCCCAACTTTCTTGTACAAAGT
TGGCATTATAAGAAAGCATTGCTTATCAATTTGTTGCAACGAACAGGTCACTATCAGTCAAAATAAAATC
ATTATTTGCCATCCAGCTGATATCCCCTATAGTGAGTCGTATTACATGGTCATAGCTGTTTCCTGGCAGC
TCTGGCCCGTGTCTCAAAATCTCTGATGTTACATTGCACAAGATAAAAATATATCATCATGCCTCCTCTA
GACCAGCCAGGACAGAAATGCCTCGACTTCGCTGCTACCCAAGGTTGCCGGGTGACGCACACCGTGGAAA
CGGATGAAGGCACGAACCCAGTGGACATAAGCCTGTTCGGTTCGTAAGCTGTAATGCAAGTAGCGTATGC
GCTCACGCAACTGGTCCAGAACCTTGACCGAACGCAGCGGTGGTAACGGCGCAGTGGCGGTTTTCATGGC
TTGTTATGACTGTTTTTTTGGGGTACAGTCTATGCCTCGGGCATCCAAGCAGCAAGCGCGTTACGCCGTG
GGTCGATGTTTGATGTTATGGAGCAGCAACGATGTTACGCAGCAGGGCAGTCGCCCTAAAACAAAGTTAA
ACATTATGAGGGAAGCGGTGATCGCCGAAGTATCGACTCAACTATCAGAGGTAGTTGGCGTCATCGAGCG
CCATCTCGAACCGACGTTGCTGGCCGTACATTTGTACGGCTCCGCAGTGGATGGCGGCCTGAAGCCACAC
AGTGATATTGATTTGCTGGTTACGGTGACCGTAAGGCTTGATGAAACAACGCGGCGAGCTTTGATCAACG
ACCTTTTGGAAACTTCGGCTTCCCCTGGAGAGAGCGAGATTCTCCGCGCTGTAGAAGTCACCATTGTTGT
GCACGACGACATCATTCCGTGGCGTTATCCAGCTAAGCGCGAACTGCAATTTGGAGAATGGCAGCGCAAT
GACATTCTTGCAGGTATCTTCGAGCCAGCCACGATCGACATTGATCTGGCTATCTTGCTGACAAAAGCAA
GAGAACATAGCGTTGCCTTGGTAGGTCCAGCGGCGGAGGAACTCTTTGATCCGGTTCCTGAACAGGATCT
ATTTGAGGCGCTAAATGAAACCTTAACGCTATGGAACTCGCCGCCCGACTGGGCTGGCGATGAGCGAAAT
GTAGTGCTTACGTTGTCCCGCATTTGGTACAGCGCAGTAACCGGCAAAATCGCGCCGAAGGATGTCGCTG
CCGACTGGGCAATGGAGCGCCTGCCGGCCCAGTATCAGCCCGTCATACTTGAAGCTAGACAGGCTTATCT
TGGACAAGAAGAAGATCGCTTGGCCTCGCGCGCAGATCAGTTGGAAGAATTTGTCCACTACGTGAAAGGC
GAGATCACCAAGGTAGTCGGCAAATAACCCTCGAGCCACCCATGACCAAAATCCCTTAACGTGAGTTACG
CGTCGTTCCACTGAGCGTCAGACCCCGTAGAAAAGATCAAAGGATCTTCTTGAGATCCTTTTTTTCTGCG
CGTAATCTGCTGCTTGCAAACAAAAAAACCACCGCTACCAGCGGTGGTTTGTTTGCCGGATCAAGAGCTA
CCAACTCTTTTTCCGAAGGTAACTGGCTTCAGCAGAGCGCAGATACCAAATACTGTTCTTCTAGTGTAGC
CGTAGTTAGGCCACCACTTCAAGAACTCTGTAGCACCGCCTACATACCTCGCTCTGCTAATCCTGTTACC
AGTGGCTGCTGCCAGTGGCGATAAGTCGTGTCTTACCGGGTTGGACTCAAGACGATAGTTACCGGATAAG
GCGCAGCGGTCGGGCTGAACGGGGGGTTCGTGCACACAGCCCAGCTTGGAGCGAACGACCTACACCGAAC
TGAGATACCTACAGCGTGAGCTATGAGAAAGCGCCACGCTTCCCGAAGGGAGAAAGGCGGACAGGTATCC
GGTAAGCGGCAGGGTCGGAACAGGAGAGCGCACGAGGGAGCTTCCAGGGGGAAACGCCTGGTATCTTTAT
AGTCCTGTCGGGTTTCGCCACCTCTGACTTGAGCGTCGATTTTTGTGATGCTCGTCAGGGGGGCGGAGCC
TATGGAAAAACGCCAGCAACGCGGCCTTTTTACGGTTCCTGGCCTTTTGCTGGCCTTTTGCTCACATGTT
CTTTCCTGCGTTATCCCCTGATTCTGTGGATAACCGTATTACCGCCTTTGAGTGAGCTGATACCGCTCGC
CGCAGCCGAACGACCGAGCGCAGCGAGTCAGTGAGCGAGGAAGCGGAAGAGCGCCCAATACGCAAACCGC
CTCTCCCCGCGCGTTGGCCGATTCATTAATGCAGCTGGCACGACAGGTTTCCCGACTGGAAAGCGGGCAG
TGAGCGCAACGCAATTAATACGCGTACCGCTAGCCAGGAAGAGTTTGTAGAAACGCAAAAAGGCCATCCG
TCAGGATGGCCTTCTGCTTAGTTTGATGCCTGGCAGTTTATGGCGGGCGTCCTGCCCGCCACCCTCCGGG
CCGTTGCTTCACAACGTTCAAATCCGCTCCCGGCGGATTTGTCCTACTCAGGAGAGCGTTCACCGACAAA
CAACAGATAAAACGAAAGGCCCAGTCTTCCGACTGAGCCTTTCGTTTTATTTGATGCCT
