>Addgene plasmid #82904 | pDONR223_ARAF_p.S214C_p.D429A | depositor partial sequence | sequence record 157630 | Insert sequence
ATGGAGCCACCACGGGGCCCCCCTGCCAATGGGGCCGAGCCATCCCGGGCAGTGGGCACCGTCAAAGTAT
ACCTGCCCAACAAGCAACGCACGGTGGTGACTGTCCGGGATGGCATGAGTGTCTACGACTCTCTAGACAA
GGCCCTGAAGGTGCGGGGTCTAAATCAGGACTGCTGTGTGGTCTACCGACTCATCAAGGGACGAAAGACG
GTCACTGCCTGGGACACAGCCATTGCTCCCCTGGATGGCGAGGAGCTCATTGTCGAGGTCCTTGAAGATG
TCCCGCTGACCATGCACAATTTTGTACGGAAGACCTTCTTCAGCCTGGCGTTCTGTGACTTCTGCCTTAA
GTTTCTGTTCCATGGCTTCCGTTGCCAAACCTGTGGCTACAAGTTCCACCAGCATTGTTCCTCCAAGGTC
CCCACAGTCTGTGTTGACATGAGTACCAACCGCCAACAGTTCTACCACAGTGTCCAGGATTTGTCCGGAG
GCTCCAGACAGCATGAGGCTCCCTCGAACCGCCCCCTGAATGAGTTGCTAACCCCCCAGGGTCCCAGCCC
CCGCACCCAGCACTGTGACCCGGAGCACTTCCCCTTCCCTGCCCCAGCCAATGCCCCCCTACAGCGCATC
CGCTCCACGTGCACTCCCAACGTCCATATGGTCAGCACCACGGCCCCCATGGACTCCAACCTCATCCAGC
TCACTGGCCAGAGTTTCAGCACTGATGCTGCCGGTAGTAGAGGAGGTAGTGATGGAACCCCCCGGGGGAG
CCCCAGCCCAGCCAGCGTGTCCTCGGGGAGGAAGTCCCCACATTCCAAGTCACCAGCAGAGCAGCGCGAG
CGGAAGTCCTTGGCCGATGACAAGAAGAAAGTGAAGAACCTGGGGTACCGGGACTCAGGCTATTACTGGG
AGGTACCACCCAGTGAGGTGCAGCTGCTGAAGAGGATCGGGACGGGCTCGTTTGGCACCGTGTTTCGAGG
GCGGTGGCATGGCGATGTGGCCGTGAAGGTGCTCAAGGTGTCCCAGCCCACAGCTGAGCAGGCCCAGGCT
TTCAAGAATGAGATGCAGGTGCTCAGGAAGACGCGACATGTCAACATCTTGCTGTTTATGGGCTTCATGA
CCCGGCCGGGATTTGCCATCATCACACAGTGGTGTGAGGGCTCCAGCCTCTACCATCACCTGCATGTGGC
CGACACACGCTTCGACATGGTCCAGCTCATCGACGTGGCCCGGCAGACTGCCCAGGGCATGGACTACCTC
CATGCCAAGAACATCATCCACCGAGCTCTCAAGTCTAACAACATCTTCCTACATGAGGGGCTCACGGTGA
AGATCGGTGACTTTGGCTTGGCCACAGTGAAGACTCGATGGAGCGGGGCCCAGCCCTTGGAGCAGCCCTC
AGGATCTGTGCTGTGGATGGCAGCTGAGGTGATCCGTATGCAGGACCCGAACCCCTACAGCTTCCAGTCA
GACGTCTATGCCTACGGGGTTGTGCTCTACGAGCTTATGACTGGCTCACTGCCTTACAGCCACATTGGCT
GCCGTGACCAGATTATCTTTATGGTGGGCCGTGGCTATCTGTCCCCGGACCTCAGCAAAATCTCCAGCAA
CTGCCCCAAGGCCATGCGGCGCCTGCTGTCTGACTGCCTCAAGTTCCAGCGGGAGGAGCGGCCCCTCTTC
CCCCAGATCCTGGCCACAATTGAGCTGCTGCAACGGTCACTCCCCAAGATTGAGCGGAGTGCCTCGGAAC
CCTCCTTGCACCGCACCCAGGCCGATGAGTTGCCTGCCTGCCTACTCAGCGCAGCCCGCCTTGTGCCTTA
G
